LOCUS       Exported 5507 bp ds-DNA circular SYN 12-MAY-2021
DEFINITION  Fluorescent reporter for Sa gRNA (Bsa1 sites).
ACCESSION   .
VERSION     .
KEYWORDS    (401) pAAV CMV-ZsGreen U6-gRNA
SOURCE      synthetic DNA construct
  ORGANISM  synthetic DNA construct
REFERENCE   1 (bases 1 to 5507)
  AUTHORS   Backstrom JR, Sheng J, Wang MC, Bernardo-Colon A, Rex TS
  TITLE     Optimization of S. aureus dCas9 and CRISPRi Elements for a Single
            Adeno-Associated Virus that Targets an Endogenous Gene.
  JOURNAL   Mol Ther Methods Clin Dev. 2020 Sep 6;19:139-148. doi:
            10.1016/j.omtm.2020.09.001. eCollection 2020 Dec 11.
  PUBMED    33024795
REFERENCE   2 (bases 1 to 5507)
  AUTHORS   .
  TITLE     Direct Submission
  JOURNAL   Exported May 12, 2021 from SnapGene Server 1.1.58
            http://www.snapgene.com
FEATURES             Location/Qualifiers
     source          1..5507
                     /organism="synthetic DNA construct"
                     /mol_type="other DNA"
     repeat_region   1..130
                     /label=AAV2 ITR (alternate)
                     /note="Functional equivalent of wild-type AAV2 ITR"
     enhancer        210..513
                     /label=CMV enhancer
                     /note="human cytomegalovirus immediate early enhancer"
     promoter        514..716
                     /label=CMV promoter
                     /note="human cytomegalovirus (CMV) immediate early
                     promoter"
     primer_bind     667..687
                     /label=CMV-F
                     /note="Human CMV immediate early promoter, forward primer"
     primer_bind     713..737
                     /label=LNCX
                     /note="Human CMV promoter, forward primer"
     regulatory      1336..1345
                     /regulatory_class="other"
                     /note="vertebrate consensus sequence for strong initiation
                     of translation (Kozak, 1987)"
     CDS             1342..2037
                     /codon_start=1
                     /product="Zoanthus green fluorescent protein"
                     /label=ZsGreen1
                     /note="mammalian codon-optimized"
                     /translation="MAQSKHGLTKEMTMKYRMEGCVDGHKFVITGEGIGYPFKGKQAIN
                     LCVVEGGPLPFAEDILSAAFMYGNRVFTEYPQDIVDYFKNSCPAGYTWDRSFLFEDGAV
                     CICNADITVSVEENCMYHESKFYGVNFPADGPVMKKMTDNWEPSCEKIIPVPKQGILKG
                     DVSMYLLLKDGGRLRCQFDTVYKAKSVPRKMPDWHFIQHKLTREDRSDAKNQKWHLTEH
                     AIASGSALP"
     primer_bind     complement(2077..2094)
                     /label=BGH-rev
                     /note="Bovine growth hormone terminator, reverse primer.
                     Also called BGH reverse"
     polyA_signal    2083..2307
                     /label=bGH poly(A) signal
                     /note="bovine growth hormone polyadenylation signal"
     promoter        2412..2652
                     /label=U6 promoter
                     /note="RNA polymerase III promoter for human U6 snRNA"
     primer_bind     2412..2432
                     /label=hU6-F
                     /note="Human U6 promoter, forward primer"
     primer_bind     2583..2602
                     /label=LKO.1 5'
                     /note="Human U6 promoter, forward primer"
     misc_RNA        2681..2756
                     /label=Sa gRNA scaffold
                     /note="guide RNA scaffold for the Staphylococcus aureus
                     CRISPR/Cas9 system"
     repeat_region   2770..2910
                     /label=AAV2 ITR
                     /note="inverted terminal repeat of adeno-associated virus
                     serotype 2"
     repeat_region   2770..2899
                     /label=AAV2 ITR
     rep_origin      2985..3440
                     /direction=RIGHT
                     /label=f1 ori
                     /note="f1 bacteriophage origin of replication; arrow
                     indicates direction of (+) strand synthesis"
     primer_bind     complement(3072..3091)
                     /label=F1ori-R
                     /note="F1 origin, reverse primer"
     primer_bind     3282..3303
                     /label=F1ori-F
                     /note="F1 origin, forward primer"
     primer_bind     complement(3457..3476)
                     /label=pRS-marker
                     /note="pRS vectors, use to sequence yeast selectable
                     marker"
     primer_bind     3576..3598
                     /label=pGEX 3'
                     /note="pGEX vectors, reverse primer"
     primer_bind     complement(3636..3654)
                     /label=pBRforEco
                     /note="pBR322 vectors, upsteam of EcoRI site, forward
                     primer"
     promoter        3722..3826
                     /gene="bla"
                     /label=AmpR promoter
     CDS             3827..4687
                     /codon_start=1
                     /gene="bla"
                     /product="beta-lactamase"
                     /label=AmpR
                     /note="confers resistance to ampicillin, carbenicillin, and
                     related antibiotics"
                     /translation="MSIQHFRVALIPFFAAFCLPVFAHPETLVKVKDAEDQLGARVGYI
                     ELDLNSGKILESFRPEERFPMMSTFKVLLCGAVLSRIDAGQEQLGRRIHYSQNDLVEYS
                     PVTEKHLTDGMTVRELCSAAITMSDNTAANLLLTTIGGPKELTAFLHNMGDHVTRLDRW
                     EPELNEAIPNDERDTTMPVAMATTLRKLLTGELLTLASRQQLIDWMEADKVAGPLLRSA
                     LPAGWFIADKSGAGERGSRGIIAALGPDGKPSRIVVIYTTGSQATMDERNRQIAEIGAS
                     LIKHW"
     primer_bind     complement(4045..4064)
                     /label=Amp-R
                     /note="Ampicillin resistance gene, reverse primer"
     rep_origin      4858..5446
                     /direction=RIGHT
                     /label=ori
                     /note="high-copy-number ColE1/pMB1/pBR322/pUC origin of
                     replication"
     primer_bind     5347..5366
                     /label=pBR322ori-F
                     /note="pBR322 origin, forward primer"
ORIGIN
        1 cctgcaggca gctgcgcgct cgctcgctca ctgaggccgc ccgggcgtcg ggcgaccttt
       61 ggtcgcccgg cctcagtgag cgagcgagcg cgcagagagg gagtggccaa ctccatcact
      121 aggggttcct gcggccgcac gcgtggagct agttattaat agtaatcaat tacggggtca
      181 ttagttcata gcccatatat ggagttccgc gttacataac ttacggtaaa tggcccgcct
      241 ggctgaccgc ccaacgaccc ccgcccattg acgtcaataa tgacgtatgt tcccatagta
      301 acgtcaatag ggactttcca ttgacgtcaa tgggtggagt atttacggta aactgcccac
      361 ttggcagtac atcaagtgta tcatatgcca agtacgcccc ctattgacgt caatgacggt
      421 aaatggcccg cctggcatta tgcccagtac atgaccttat gggactttcc tacttggcag
      481 tacatctacg tattagtcat cgctattacc atggtgatgc ggttttggca gtacatcaat
      541 gggcgtggat agcggtttga ctcacgggga tttccaagtc tccaccccat tgacgtcaat
      601 gggagtttgt tttgcaccaa aatcaacggg actttccaaa atgtcgtaac aactccgccc
      661 cattgacgca aatgggcggt aggcgtgtac ggtgggaggt ctatataagc agagctcgtt
      721 tagtgaaccg tcagatcgcc tggagacgcc atccacgctg ttttgacctc catagaagac
      781 accgggaccg atccagcctc cgcggattcg aatcccggcc gggaacggtg cattggaacg
      841 cggattcccc gtgccaagag tgacgtaagt accgcctata gagtctatag gcccacaaaa
      901 aatgctttct tcttttaata tacttttttg tttatcttat ttctaatact ttccctaatc
      961 tctttctttc agggcaataa tgatacaatg tatcatgcct ctttgcacca ttctaaagaa
     1021 taacagtgat aatttctggg ttaaggcaat agcaatattt ctgcatataa atatttctgc
     1081 atataaattg taactgatgt aagaggtttc atattgctaa tagcagctac aatccagcta
     1141 ccattctgct tttattttat ggttgggata aggctggatt attctgagtc caagctaggc
     1201 ccttttgcta atcatgttca tacctcttat cttcctccca cagctcctgg gcaacgtgct
     1261 ggtctgtgtg ctggcccatc actttggcaa agaattggga ttcgaacatc gattgaattc
     1321 aggtactagt gatccgccac catggcccag tccaagcacg gcctgaccaa ggagatgacc
     1381 atgaagtacc gcatggaggg ctgcgtggac ggccacaagt tcgtgatcac cggcgagggc
     1441 atcggctacc ccttcaaggg caagcaggcc atcaacctgt gcgtggtgga gggcggcccc
     1501 ttgcccttcg ccgaggacat cttgtccgcc gccttcatgt acggcaaccg cgtgttcacc
     1561 gagtaccccc aggacatcgt cgactacttc aagaactcct gccccgccgg ctacacctgg
     1621 gaccgctcct tcctgttcga ggacggcgcc gtgtgcatct gcaacgccga catcaccgtg
     1681 agcgtggagg agaactgcat gtaccacgag tccaagttct acggcgtgaa cttccccgcc
     1741 gacggccccg tgatgaagaa gatgaccgac aactgggagc cctcctgcga gaagatcatc
     1801 cccgtgccca agcagggcat cttgaagggc gacgtgagca tgtacctgct gctgaaggac
     1861 ggtggccgct tgcgctgcca gttcgacacc gtgtacaagg ccaagtccgt gccccgcaag
     1921 atgcccgact ggcacttcat ccagcacaag ctgacccgcg aggaccgcag cgacgccaag
     1981 aaccagaagt ggcacctgac cgagcacgcc atcgcctccg gctccgcctt gccctagctt
     2041 ccacggtacc aagcttaagt ttaaaccgct gatcagcctc gactgtgcct tctagttgcc
     2101 agccatctgt tgtttgcccc tcccccgtgc cttccttgac cctggaaggt gccactccca
     2161 ctgtcctttc ctaataaaat gaggaaattg catcgcattg tctgagtagg tgtcattcta
     2221 ttctgggggg tggggtgggg caggacagca agggggagga ttgggaagac aatagcaggc
     2281 atgctgggga tgcggtgggc tctatggctt ctgaggcgga aagaaaggta accacgtgcg
     2341 gaccgagcgg atccctagga ctgaacgaca tcttcgaagc tcagaaaatc gaatggcacg
     2401 gatctggtac cgagggccta tttcccatga ttccttcata tttgcatata cgatacaagg
     2461 ctgttagaga gataattgga attaatttga ctgtaaacac aaagatatta gtacaaaata
     2521 cgtgacgtag aaagtaataa tttcttgggt agtttgcagt tttaaaatta tgttttaaaa
     2581 tggactatca tatgcttacc gtaacttgaa agtatttcga tttcttggct ttatatatct
     2641 tgtggaaagg acgaaacacc ggagaccacg gcaggtctca gttttagtac tctggaaaca
     2701 gaatctacta aaacaaggca aaatgccgtg tttatctcgt caacttgttg gcgagatttt
     2761 tgcggccgca ggaaccccta gtgatggagt tggccactcc ctctctgcgc gctcgctcgc
     2821 tcactgaggc cgggcgacca aaggtcgccc gacgcccggg ctttgcccgg gcggcctcag
     2881 tgagcgagcg agcgcgcagc tgcctgcagg ggcgcctgat gcggtatttt ctccttacgc
     2941 atctgtgcgg tatttcacac cgcatannnn nnnnnnnnnn nnnnnnnnnn nnnnnnnnnn
     3001 nnnnnnnnnn nnnnnnnnnn nnnnnnnnnn nnnnnnnnnn nnnnnnnnnn nnnnnnnnnn
     3061 nnnnnnnnnn nnnnnnnnnn nnnnnnnnnn nnnnnnnnnn nnnnnnnncn nnnnnnnnnn
     3121 nnnnnnnnnn nnnnnnnnnn nnnnnnnnnn nnnnnnnnnn nnnnnnnnnn nnnnnnnnnn
     3181 nnnnnnnnnn nnnnnnnnnn nnnnnnnnnn nnnnnnnnnn nnnnnnnnnn nnnnnnnnnn
     3241 nnnnnnnnnn cctttgacgt tggagtccac gttctttaat agtggactct tgttccaaac
     3301 tggaacaaca ctcaacccta tctcgggcta ttcttttgat ttataaggga ttttgccgat
     3361 ttcggcctat tggttaaaaa atgagctgat ttaacaaaaa tttaacgcga attttaacaa
     3421 aatattaacg tttacaattt tatggtgcac tctcagtaca atctgctctg atgccgcata
     3481 gttaagccag ccccgacacc cgccaacacc cgctgacgcg ccctgacggg cttgtctgct
     3541 cccggcatcc gcttacagac aagctgtgac cgtctccggg agctgcatgt gtcagaggtt
     3601 ttcaccgtca tcaccgaaac gcgcgagacg aaagggcctc gtgatacgcc tatttttata
     3661 ggttaatgtc atgataataa tggtttctta gacgtcaggt ggcacttttc ggggaaatgt
     3721 gcgcggaacc cctatttgtt tatttttcta aatacattca aatatgtatc cgctcatgag
     3781 acaataaccc tgataaatgc ttcaataata ttgaaaaagg aagagtatga gtattcaaca
     3841 tttccgtgtc gcccttattc ccttttttgc ggcattttgc cttcctgttt ttgctcaccc
     3901 agaaacgctg gtgaaagtaa aagatgctga agatcagttg ggtgcacgag tgggttacat
     3961 cgaactggat ctcaacagcg gtaagatcct tgagagtttt cgccccgaag aacgttttcc
     4021 aatgatgagc acttttaaag ttctgctatg tggcgcggta ttatcccgta ttgacgccgg
     4081 gcaagagcaa ctcggtcgcc gcatacacta ttctcagaat gacttggttg agtactcacc
     4141 agtcacagaa aagcatctta cggatggcat gacagtaaga gaattatgca gtgctgccat
     4201 aaccatgagt gataacactg cggccaactt acttctgaca acgatcggag gaccgaagga
     4261 gctaaccgct tttttgcaca acatggggga tcatgtaact cgccttgatc gttgggaacc
     4321 ggagctgaat gaagccatac caaacgacga gcgtgacacc acgatgcctg tagcaatggc
     4381 aacaacgttg cgcaaactat taactggcga actacttact ctagcttccc ggcaacaatt
     4441 aatagactgg atggaggcgg ataaagttgc aggaccactt ctgcgctcgg cccttccggc
     4501 tggctggttt attgctgata aatctggagc cggtgagcgt ggaagccgcg gtatcattgc
     4561 agcactgggg ccagatggta agccctcccg tatcgtagtt atctacacga cggggagtca
     4621 ggcaactatg gatgaacgaa atagacagat cgctgagata ggtgcctcac tgattaagca
     4681 ttggtaactg tcagaccaag tttactcata tatactttag attgatttaa aacttcattt
     4741 ttaatttaaa aggatctagg tgaagatcct ttttgataat ctcatgacca aaatccctta
     4801 acgtgagttt tcgttccact gagcgtcaga ccccgtagaa aagatcaaag gatcttcttg
     4861 agatcctttt tttctgcgcg taatctgctg cttgcaaaca aaaaaaccac cgctaccagc
     4921 ggtggtttgt ttgccggatc aagagctacc aactcttttt ccgaaggtaa ctggcttcag
     4981 cagagcgcag ataccaaata ctgtccttct agtgtagccg tagttaggcc accacttcaa
     5041 gaactctgta gcaccgccta catacctcgc tctgctaatc ctgttaccag tggctgctgc
     5101 cagtggcgat aagtcgtgtc ttaccgggtt ggactcaaga cgatagttac cggataaggc
     5161 gcagcggtcg ggctgaacgg ggggttcgtg cacacagccc agcttggagc gaacgaccta
     5221 caccgaactg agatacctac agcgtgagct atgagaaagc gccacgcttc ccgaagggag
     5281 aaaggcggac aggtatccgg taagcggcag ggtcggaaca ggagagcgca cgagggagct
     5341 tccaggggga aacgcctggt atctttatag tcctgtcggg tttcgccacc tctgacttga
     5401 gcgtcgattt ttgtgatgct cgtcaggggg gcggagccta tggaaaaacg ccagcaacgc
     5461 ggccttttta cggttcctgg ccttttgctg gccttttgct cacatgt
//
