>Addgene plasmid #163021 | (401) pAAV CMV-ZsGreen U6-gRNA | addgene full sequence | sequence record 321574 | Addgene NGS Result
CCTGCAGGCAGCTGCGCGCTCGCTCGCTCACTGAGGCCGCCCGGGCGTCGGGCGACCTTTGGTCGCCCGG
CCTCAGTGAGCGAGCGAGCGCGCAGAGAGGGAGTGGCCAACTCCATCACTAGGGGTTCCTGCGGCCGCAC
GCGTCTAGTTATTAATAGTAATCAATTACGGGGTCATTAGTTCATAGCCCATATATGGAGTTCCGCGTTA
CATAACTTACGGTAAATGGCCCGCCTGGCTGACCGCCCAACGACCCCCGCCCATTGACGTCAATAATGAC
GTATGTTCCCATAGTAACGCCAATAGGGACTTTCCATTGACGTCAATGGGTGGAGTATTTACGGTAAACT
GCCCACTTGGCAGTACATCAAGTGTATCATATGCCAAGTACGCCCCCTATTGACGTCAATGACGGTAAAT
GGCCCGCCTGGCATTATGCCCAGTACATGACCTTATGGGACTTTCCTACTTGGCAGTACATCTACGTATT
AGTCATCGCTATTACCATGGTGATGCGGTTTTGGCAGTACATCAATGGGCGTGGATAGCGGTTTGACTCA
CGGGGATTTCCAAGTCTCCACCCCATTGACGTCAATGGGAGTTTGTTTTGGCACCAAAATCAACGGGACT
TTCCAAAATGTCGTAACAACTCCGCCCCATTGACGCAAATGGGCGGTAGGCGTGTACGGTGGGAGGTCTA
TATAAGCAGAGCTCGTTTAGTGAACCGTCAGATCGCCTGGAGACGCCATCCACGCTGTTTTGACCTCCAT
AGAAGACACCGGGACCGATCCAGCCTCCGCGGATTCGAATCCCGGCCGGGAACGGTGCATTGGAACGCGG
ATTCCCCGTGCCAAGAGTGACGTAAGTACCGCCTATAGAGTCTATAGGCCCACAAAAAATGCTTTCTTCT
TTTAATATACTTTTTTGTTTATCTTATTTCTAATACTTTCCCTAATCTCTTTCTTTCAGGGCAATAATGA
TACAATGTATCATGCCTCTTTGCACCATTCTAAAGAATAACAGTGATAATTTCTGGGTTAAGGCAATAGC
AATATTTCTGCATATAAATATTTCTGCATATAAATTGTAACTGATGTAAGAGGTTTCATATTGCTAATAG
CAGCTACAATCCAGCTACCATTCTGCTTTTATTTTATGGTTGGGATAAGGCTGGATTATTCTGAGTCCAA
GCTAGGCCCTTTTGCTAATCATGTTCATACCTCTTATCTTCCTCCCACAGCTCCTGGGCAACGTGCTGGT
CTGTGTGCTGGCCCATCACTTTGGCAAAGAATTGGGATTCGAACATCGATTGAATTCAGGTACTAGTGAT
CCGCCACCATGGCCCAGTCCAAGCACGGCCTGACCAAGGAGATGACCATGAAGTACCGCATGGAGGGCTG
CGTGGACGGCCACAAGTTCGTGATCACCGGCGAGGGCATCGGCTACCCCTTCAAGGGCAAGCAGGCCATC
AACCTGTGCGTGGTGGAGGGCGGCCCCTTGCCCTTCGCCGAGGACATCTTGTCCGCCGCCTTCATGTACG
GCAACCGCGTGTTCACCGAGTACCCCCAGGACATCGTCGACTACTTCAAGAACTCCTGCCCCGCCGGCTA
CACCTGGGACCGCTCCTTCCTGTTCGAGGACGGCGCCGTGTGCATCTGCAACGCCGACATCACCGTGAGC
GTGGAGGAGAACTGCATGTACCACGAGTCCAAGTTCTACGGCGTGAACTTCCCCGCCGACGGCCCCGTGA
TGAAGAAGATGACCGACAACTGGGAGCCCTCCTGCGAGAAGATCATCCCCGTGCCCAAGCAGGGCATCTT
GAAGGGCGACGTGAGCATGTACCTGCTGCTGAAGGACGGTGGCCGCTTGCGCTGCCAGTTCGACACCGTG
TACAAGGCCAAGTCCGTGCCCCGCAAGATGCCCGACTGGCACTTCATCCAGCACAAGCTGACCCGCGAGG
ACCGCAGCGACGCCAAGAACCAGAAGTGGCACCTGACCGAGCACGCCATCGCCTCCGGCTCCGCCTTGCC
CTAGCTTCCACGGTACCAAGCTTAAGTTTAAACCGCTGATCAGCCTCGACTGTGCCTTCTAGTTGCCAGC
CATCTGTTGTTTGCCCCTCCCCCGTGCCTTCCTTGACCCTGGAAGGTGCCACTCCCACTGTCCTTTCCTA
ATAAAATGAGGAAATTGCATCGCATTGTCTGAGTAGGTGTCATTCTATTCTGGGGGGTGGGGTGGGGCAG
GACAGCAAGGGGGAGGATTGGGAAGACAATAGCAGGCATGCTGGGGATGCGGTGGGCTCTATGGATTCTG
AGGCGGAAAGAAAGGTAACCACGTGCGGACCGAGCGGATCCCTAGGACTGAACGACATCTTCGAAGCTCA
GAAAATCGAATGGCACGGATCTGGTACCGAGGGCCTATTTCCCATGATTCCTTCATATTTGCATATACGA
TACAAGGCTGTTAGAGAGATAATTGGAATTAATTTGACTGTAAACACAAAGATATTAGTACAAAATACGT
GACGTAGAAAGTAATAATTTCTTGGGTAGTTTGCAGTTTTAAAATTATGTTTTAAAATGGACTATCATAT
GCTTACCGTAACTTGAAAGTATTTCGATTTCTTGGCTTTATATATCTTGTGGAAAGGACGAAACACCGGA
GACCACGGCAGGTCTCAGTTTTAGTACTCTGGAAACAGAATCTACTAAAACAAGGCAAAATGCCGTGTTT
ATCTCGTCAACTTGTTGGCGAGATTTTTGCGGCCGCAGGAACCCCTAGTGATGGAGTTGGCCACTCCCTC
TCTGCGCGCTCGCTCGCTCACTGAGGCCGGGCGACCAAAGGTCGCCCGACGCCCGGGCTTTGCCCGGGCG
GCCTCAGTGAGCGAGCGAGCGCGCAGCTGCCTGCAGGGGCGCCTGATGCGGTATTTTCTCCTTACGCATC
TGTGCGGTATTTCACACCGCATA
[95 nt withheld, positions 2964-3058]
T
[46 nt withheld, positions 3060-3105]
C
[141 nt withheld, positions 3107-3247]
CCTTTGACGTTGGAGTCCACGTTCTTTAATAGTGGACTCTTGTTCCAAACTGGAACAACACTCAACTCTA
TCTCGGGCTATTCTTTTGATTTATAAGGGATTTTGCCGATTTCGGTCTATTGGTTAAAAAATGAGCTGAT
TTAACAAAAATTTAACGCGAATTTTAACAAAATATTAACGTTTACAATTTTATGGTGCACTCTCAGTACA
ATCTGCTCTGATGCCGCATAGTTAAGCCAGCCCCGACACCCGCCAACACCCGCTGACGCGCCCTGACGGG
CTTGTCTGCTCCCGGCATCCGCTTACAGACAAGCTGTGACCGTCTCCGGGAGCTGCATGTGTCAGAGGTT
TTCACCGTCATCACCGAAACGCGCGAGACGAAAGGGCCTCGTGATACGCCTATTTTTATAGGTTAATGTC
ATGATAATAATGGTTTCTTAGACGTCAGGTGGCACTTTTCGGGGAAATGTGCGCGGAACCCCTATTTGTT
TATTTTTCTAAATACATTCAAATATGTATCCGCTCATGAGACAATAACCCTGATAAATGCTTCAATAATA
TTGAAAAAGGAAGAGTATGAGTATTCAACATTTCCGTGTCGCCCTTATTCCCTTTTTTGCGGCATTTTGC
CTTCCTGTTTTTGCTCACCCAGAAACGCTGGTGAAAGTAAAAGATGCTGAAGATCAGTTGGGTGCACGAG
TGGGTTACATCGAACTGGATCTCAACAGCGGTAAGATCCTTGAGAGTTTTCGCCCCGAAGAACGTTTTCC
AATGATGAGCACTTTTAAAGTTCTGCTATGTGGCGCGGTATTATCCCGTATTGACGCCGGGCAAGAGCAA
CTCGGTCGCCGCATACACTATTCTCAGAATGACTTGGTTGAGTACTCACCAGTCACAGAAAAGCATCTTA
CGGATGGCATGACAGTAAGAGAATTATGCAGTGCTGCCATAACCATGAGTGATAACACTGCGGCCAACTT
ACTTCTGACAACGATCGGAGGACCGAAGGAGCTAACCGCTTTTTTGCACAACATGGGGGATCATGTAACT
CGCCTTGATCGTTGGGAACCGGAGCTGAATGAAGCCATACCAAACGACGAGCGTGACACCACGATGCCTG
TAGCAATGGCAACAACGTTGCGCAAACTATTAACTGGCGAACTACTTACTCTAGCTTCCCGGCAACAATT
AATAGACTGGATGGAGGCGGATAAAGTTGCAGGACCACTTCTGCGCTCGGCCCTTCCGGCTGGCTGGTTT
ATTGCTGATAAATCTGGAGCCGGTGAGCGTGGAAGCCGCGGTATCATTGCAGCACTGGGGCCAGATGGTA
AGCCCTCCCGTATCGTAGTTATCTACACGACGGGGAGTCAGGCAACTATGGATGAACGAAATAGACAGAT
CGCTGAGATAGGTGCCTCACTGATTAAGCATTGGTAACTGTCAGACCAAGTTTACTCATATATACTTTAG
ATTGATTTAAAACTTCATTTTTAATTTAAAAGGATCTAGGTGAAGATCCTTTTTGATAATCTCATGACCA
AAATCCCTTAACGTGAGTTTTCGTTCCACTGAGCGTCAGACCCCGTAGAAAAGATCAAAGGATCTTCTTG
AGATCCTTTTTTTCTGCGCGTAATCTGCTGCTTGCAAACAAAAAAACCACCGCTACCAGCGGTGGTTTGT
TTGCCGGATCAAGAGCTACCAACTCTTTTTCCGAAGGTAACTGGCTTCAGCAGAGCGCAGATACCAAATA
CTGTTCTTCTAGTGTAGCCGTAGTTAGGCCACCACTTCAAGAACTCTGTAGCACCGCCTACATACCTCGC
TCTGCTAATCCTGTTACCAGTGGCTGCTGCCAGTGGCGATAAGTCGTGTCTTACCGGGTTGGACTCAAGA
CGATAGTTACCGGATAAGGCGCAGCGGTCGGGCTGAACGGGGGGTTCGTGCACACAGCCCAGCTTGGAGC
GAACGACCTACACCGAACTGAGATACCTACAGCGTGAGCTATGAGAAAGCGCCACGCTTCCCGAAGGGAG
AAAGGCGGACAGGTATCCGGTAAGCGGCAGGGTCGGAACAGGAGAGCGCACGAGGGAGCTTCCAGGGGGA
AACGCCTGGTATCTTTATAGTCCTGTCGGGTTTCGCCACCTCTGACTTGAGCGTCGATTTTTGTGATGCT
CGTCAGGGGGGCGGAGCCTATGGAAAAACGCCAGCAACGCGGCCTTTTTACGGTTCCTGGCCTTTTGCTG
GCCTTTTGCTCACATGT
Features (pLannotate 1.2.2; 20 found; start..end, strand, type, name):
     12..39      +  repeat_region  AAV2 ITR (fragment): inverted terminal repeat of adeno-associated virus serotype 2 inverted
     68..95      +  repeat_region  AAV2 ITR (fragment): inverted terminal repeat of adeno-associated virus serotype 2 inverted
    206..509     +  enhancer       CMV enhancer: human cytomegalovirus immediate early enhancer
    510..713     +  promoter       CMV promoter: human cytomegalovirus (CMV) immediate early promoter
    862..889     +  intron         CMV intron (fragment): modified intron A from human cytomegalovirus (CMV)
    894..1240    +  intron         β-globin intron (fragment): internally truncated intron from human β-globin
   1244..1291    +  CDS            HBB (fragment): HBB_COLGU - Experimental evidence at transcript level: Swiss-Prot protein existence level 2. Involved in oxygen transport from the lung to the various peripheral tissues. From Colobus guereza (Mantled guereza) (Eastern black-and-white colobus monkey).
   1339..2032    +  CDS            ZsGreen1 (fragment): Zoanthus green fluorescent protein mammalian codon-optimized
   2080..2304    +  polyA_signal   bGH poly(A) signal: bovine growth hormone polyadenylation signal
   2358..2397    +  CDS            AviTag™ (fragment): peptide tag that allows for enzymatic biotinylation
   2409..2649    +  promoter       U6 promoter: RNA polymerase III promoter for human U6 snRNA
   2678..2753    +  misc_RNA       Sa gRNA scaffold: guide RNA scaffold for the Staphylococcus aureus CRISPR/Cas9 system
   2767..2907    +  repeat_region  AAV2 ITR: inverted terminal repeat of adeno-associated virus serotype 2 inverted
   2912..2963    -  misc_feature   bom (fragment): basis of mobility region from pBR322
   2982..3437    +  rep_origin     f1 ori (sequence partly withheld): f1 bacteriophage origin of replication; arrow indicates direction of (+) strand synthesis
   3438..3487    -  misc_feature   bom (fragment): basis of mobility region from pBR322
   3589..3624    -  CDS            rop (fragment): Rop protein, which maintains plasmids at low copy number; rop
   3719..3823    +  promoter       AmpR promoter: bla
   3824..4684    +  CDS            AmpR: β-lactamase; bla; confers resistance to ampicillin, carbenicillin, and related antibiotics
   4855..5443    +  rep_origin     ori: high-copy-number ColE1/pMB1/pBR322/pUC origin of replication
