[The description below was written by a language model from this plasmid's Addgene catalogue record, the feature table of its GenBank file and pLannotate feature annotations shown in this document.]
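Description:
(401) pAAV CMV-ZsGreen U6-gRNA is a 5.5 kb AAV2-based transfer plasmid for mammalian expression, built on a commercial pAAV backbone. Two AAV2 inverted terminal repeats flank the payload of about 2.9 kb, so the intervening DNA can be packaged into recombinant AAV particles when replication and capsid functions are supplied in trans; the plasmid can also be used directly by transfection. Outside the ITRs, the backbone carries a high-copy ColE1/pUC-type origin, an f1 phage origin and the beta-lactamase gene for ampicillin selection in E. coli. The record lists a recombination-reduced strain for propagation, consistent with the instability typical of ITR-containing plasmids.

Between the ITRs are two independent expression units. The first uses the human CMV immediate-early enhancer and promoter, followed by a truncated human β-globin intron region detected in the sequence-based annotation. This unit drives a Kozak-initiated, mammalian codon-optimized ZsGreen1 (Zoanthus green fluorescent protein) coding sequence, terminated by the bovine growth hormone polyadenylation signal. The second is a human U6 RNA polymerase III promoter placed upstream of the Staphylococcus aureus Cas9 guide RNA scaffold. According to the stated purpose, BsaI sites are provided for inserting a spacer, presumably in the short gap between the promoter and the scaffold, and no targeting sequence is annotated in the plasmid as deposited.

No Cas9 is encoded, so the construct delivers only the guide RNA, with green fluorescence marking the cells that received it. SaCas9 or dCas9 must be supplied separately. The associated work concerns optimization of S. aureus dCas9 CRISPRi components for AAV delivery. A few very short fragment hits in the automated annotation (AviTag, rop, bom) are probably not functional elements.
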