Addgene plasmid #163021: (401) pAAV CMV-ZsGreen U6-gRNA
Purpose: Fluorescent reporter for Sa gRNA (Bsa1 sites)
Depositing lab: Tonia Rex. Depositing organization: Vanderbilt University. Publication: Optimization of S. aureus dCas9 and CRISPRi Elements for a Single Adeno-Associated Virus that Targets an Endogenous Gene. Backstrom JR, Sheng J, Wang MC, Bernardo-Colon A, Rex TS. Mol Ther Methods Clin Dev. 2020 Sep 6;19:139-148. doi: 10.1016/j.omtm.2020.09.001. eCollection 2020 Dec 11. PubMed 33024795.
Backbone
  Vector backbone: AAV2
  Backbone manufacturer: Cell Biolabs
  Backbone size w/o insert (bp): 4800
  Total vector size (bp): 5507
  Vector type: Mammalian Expression, AAV
Growth in bacteria
  Bacterial resistance: Ampicillin, 100 μg/mL
  Growth temperature: 37°C
  Growth strain: NEB Stable
  Growth instructions: 34-35 degrees is ideal
  Copy number: High Copy
Gene/Insert
  Gene/Insert name: Zs Green
  Species: Zoanthus sp.
  Insert size (bp): 724
  GenBank ID: AAF03372.1
  Promoter: CMV
  Cloning method: Restriction Enzyme; 5′ cloning site Spe1 (not destroyed); 3′ cloning site Kpn1 (not destroyed)
  Sequencing primers: 5′ beta globin-S; 3′ bGH-A
Resource information
  A portion of this plasmid was derived from a plasmid made by: Purchased from Takara Bio
Terms and licenses: Academic/Nonprofit Terms; Industry Terms: Not Available to Industry
How to cite: (401) pAAV CMV-ZsGreen U6-gRNA was a gift from Tonia Rex (Addgene plasmid # 163021 ; http://n2t.net/addgene:163021 ; RRID:Addgene_163021)
